Addgene plasmid #61423: MS2-P65-HSF1_GFP
Purpose: Expresses the MS2-P65-HSF1 activator helper complex with a 2A GFP. 3rd generation lentiviral vector.
Depositing lab: Feng Zhang. Depositing organization: Broad Institute. Publication: Genome-scale transcriptional activation by an engineered CRISPR-Cas9 complex. Konermann S, Brigham MD, Trevino AE, Joung J, Abudayyeh OO, Barcena C, Hsu PD, Habib N, Gootenberg JS, Nishimasu H, Nureki O, Zhang F. Nature. 2014 Dec 10. doi: 10.1038/nature14136. PubMed 25494202.
Backbone
  Vector backbone: lenti(AMP)
  Vector type: Mammalian Expression, Lentiviral, CRISPR
  Selectable markers: Zeo marker is outside the LTRs and will not be packaged into virus.
Growth in bacteria
  Bacterial resistance: Ampicillin, 100 μg/mL
  Growth temperature: 37°C
  Growth strain: Stbl3
  Growth instructions: none
  Copy number: High Copy
Gene/Insert
  Gene/Insert name: MS2(N55K)-P65-HSF1_2A_GFP
  Species: H. sapiens (human), Synthetic
  Mutation: N55K in MS2
  Entrez Gene: HSF1 (a.k.a. HSTF1)
  Promoter: EF1A
  Cloning method: Restriction Enzyme; 5′ cloning site BsiWI (not destroyed); 3′ cloning site EcoRI (not destroyed)
  Sequencing primers: 5′ GTT TGG ATC TTG GTT CAT TCT CAA GCC TCA G; 3′ cacatagcgtaaaaggagcaacatag
Terms and licenses: Academic/Nonprofit Terms; Industry Terms: Not Available to Industry
Depositor comments: For additional information, protocols and an activator sgRNA design tool, visit our website: http://sam.genome-engineering.org/
How to cite: MS2-P65-HSF1_GFP was a gift from Feng Zhang (Addgene plasmid # 61423 ; http://n2t.net/addgene:61423 ; RRID:Addgene_61423)
