[The description below was written by a language model from this plasmid's Addgene catalogue record and pLannotate feature annotations shown in this document.]
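Description:
MS2-P65-HSF1_GFP is a third-generation lentiviral transfer plasmid of about 11.4 kb, built on an ampicillin-resistant lenti backbone. It delivers the activator helper component of the CRISPR-Cas9 synergistic activation mediator (SAM) system into mammalian cells. In bacteria it is maintained through a high-copy ColE1/pUC-type origin and selected with the AmpR β-lactamase gene; an f1 origin is also present. Viral genomic RNA is transcribed from a CMV enhancer/promoter fused to a truncated HIV-1 5' LTR, the Tat-independent arrangement typical of third-generation vectors. The packaged region carries the Ψ packaging signal with a gag fragment, the Rev response element for Rev-dependent nuclear export, the cPPT/CTS, a WPRE to boost transcript expression, and a truncated 3' LTR followed by a bGH polyadenylation signal.

The payload sits between the LTRs and is driven by the human EF1A promoter, annotated as the core promoter with portions of intron A. It is a single open reading frame. The bacteriophage MS2 coat protein carries the N55K mutation and is fused to a transactivation fragment of NF-κB p65 (RelA; the annotation tool's best match is the mouse protein) and to the C-terminal activation domain of human HSF1. A 2A peptide then links this fusion to EGFP, so the reporter is produced as a separate protein. MS2 binds its cognate RNA hairpins, so the fusion can be recruited to guide RNAs engineered with such hairpins, bringing the activation domains to dCas9-targeted promoters, while GFP marks transduced cells. An SV40/EM7-driven BleoR (Zeocin) cassette lies outside the LTRs. It is therefore not packaged into virus and cannot be used to select transduced cells.
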