Features (pLannotate 1.2.2; 36 found; start..end, strand, type, name):
     31..83      -  misc_feature   bom (fragment): basis of mobility region from pBR322
    238..617     +  enhancer       CMV enhancer: human cytomegalovirus immediate early enhancer
    618..817     +  promoter       CMV promoter: human cytomegalovirus (CMV) immediate early promoter
    835..1015    +  LTR            5' LTR (truncated): truncated 5' long terminal repeat (LTR) from HIV-1
   1062..1187    +  misc_feature   HIV-1 Ψ: packaging signal of human immunodeficiency virus type 1
   1171..1534    +  CDS            HIV-1 gag (fragment): gag protein from human immunodeficiency virus 1; gag
   1680..1913    +  misc_feature   RRE: The Rev response element (RRE) of HIV-1 allows for Rev-dependent mRNA export from the nucleus to the cytoplasm.
   2290..2390    +  CDS            Rev (fragment): human immunodeficiency virus 1 (HIV-1) Rev protein; rev; enhances nuclear export of unspliced and incompletely spliced viral mRNAs
   2440..2557    +  misc_feature   cPPT/CTS: central polypurine tract and central termination sequence of HIV-1
   2609..2675    +  CDS            small t antigen (fragment): SV40 (simian virus 40) small t antigen
   2701..2912    +  promoter       EF-1α core promoter: core promoter for human elongation factor EF-1α
   2913..3021    +  intron         EF-1α intron A (fragment): intron upstream of the start codon of human EF-1α
   3647..3850    +  intron         EF-1α intron A: truncated intron upstream of the start codon of human EF-1α
   3872..4261    +  CDS            CAPSD_BPMS2: Experimental evidence at protein level: Swiss-Prot protein existence level 1. Acts as a translational repressor of viral replicase synthesis late in infection. This latter function is the result of capsid protein interaction with an RNA hairpin which contains the replicase ribosome-binding site. From Escherichia phage MS2 (Bacteriophage MS2).
   4352..4894    +  CDS            Rela (fragment): TF65_MOUSE - Also known as Nfkb3. Experimental evidence at protein level: Swiss-Prot protein existence level 1. NF-kappa-B is a pleiotropic transcription factor present in almost all cell types and is the endpoint of a series of signal transduction events that are initiated by a vast array of stimuli related to many biological processes such as inflammation, immunity, differentiation, cell growth, tumorigenesis and apoptosis. NF-kappa-B is a homo- or heterodimeric complex formed by the Rel-like domain- containing proteins RELA/p65, RELB, NFKB1/p105, NFKB1/p50, REL and NFKB2/p52. The heterodime
   4919..5290    +  CDS            HSF1: C-terminal activation domain from the human heat shock transcription factor HSF1
   5360..6076    +  CDS            EGFP: the original enhanced GFP (Yang et al., 1996) mammalian codon-optimized
   6077..6101    +  misc_feature   MCS (fragment): pBluescript multiple cloning site
   6101..6689    +  misc_feature   WPRE: woodchuck hepatitis virus posttranscriptional regulatory element
   6626..7207    +  CDS            nef (fragment): NEF_HV1H2 - Experimental evidence at protein level: Swiss-Prot protein existence level 1. Extracellular Nef protein targets CD4(+) T-lymphocytes for apoptosis by interacting with CXCR4 surface receptors. From Human immunodeficiency virus type 1 group M subtype B (isolate HXB2) (HIV-1).
   7214..7394    +  LTR            5' LTR (truncated): truncated 5' long terminal repeat (LTR) from HIV-1
   7426..7650    +  polyA_signal   bGH poly(A) signal: bovine growth hormone polyadenylation signal
   7654..7675    +  promoter       SV40 promoter (fragment): SV40 enhancer and early promoter
   7696..8124    +  rep_origin     f1 ori (sequence partly withheld): f1 bacteriophage origin of replication; arrow indicates direction of (+) strand synthesis
   8138..8467    +  promoter       SV40 promoter: SV40 enhancer and early promoter
   8515..8562    +  promoter       EM7 promoter: synthetic bacterial promoter&nbsp
   8581..8955    +  CDS            BleoR: antibiotic-binding protein; Sh ble from Streptoalloteichus hindustanus; confers resistance to bleomycin, phleomycin, and Zeocin™
   8965..9090    +  CDS            ble (fragment): BLE_KLEPN - Experimental evidence at protein level: Swiss-Prot protein existence level 1. Binding protein with a strong affinity to the bleomycin family of antibiotics. Binds to CL990; an antimitotic-antibiotic compound. From Klebsiella pneumoniae.
   9085..9206    +  polyA_signal   SV40 poly(A) signal: SV40 polyadenylation signal
   9277..9299    -  protein_bind   lac operator (fragment): The lac repressor binds to the lac operator to inhibit transcription in E. coli. This inhibition can be relieved by adding lactose or isopropyl-β-D-thiogalactopyranoside (IPTG). lac repressor encoded by lacI
   9303..9333    -  promoter       lac promoter: promoter for the E. coli lac operon
   9348..9369    -  protein_bind   CAP binding site: CAP binding activates transcription in the presence of cAMP. E. coli catabolite activator protein
   9382..9474    -  CDS            lacI (fragment): lac repressor; lacI; The lac repressor binds to the lac operator to inhibit transcription in E. coli. This inhibition can be relieved by adding lactose or isopropyl-β-D-thiogalactopyranoside (IPTG).
   9657..10245   -  rep_origin     ori: high-copy-number ColE1/pMB1/pBR322/pUC origin of replication
  10416..11276   -  CDS            AmpR: β-lactamase; bla; confers resistance to ampicillin, carbenicillin, and related antibiotics
  11277..11381   -  promoter       AmpR promoter: bla
>Addgene plasmid #61423 | MS2-P65-HSF1_GFP | depositor full sequence | sequence record 99988 | MS2-P65-HSF1_GFP sequence 11409 bps
GTCGACGGATCGGGAGATCTCCCGATCCCCTATGGTGCACTCTCAGTACAATCTGCTCTGATGCCGCATA
GTTAAGCCAGTATCTGCTCCCTGCTTGTGTGTTGGAGGTCGCTGAGTAGTGCGCGAGCAAAATTTAAGCT
ACAACAAGGCAAGGCTTGACCGACAATTGCATGAAGAATCTGCTTAGGGTTAGGCGTTTTGCGCTGCTTC
GCGATGTACGGGCCAGATATACGCGTTGACATTGATTATTGACTAGTTATTAATAGTAATCAATTACGGG
GTCATTAGTTCATAGCCCATATATGGAGTTCCGCGTTACATAACTTACGGTAAATGGCCCGCCTGGCTGA
CCGCCCAACGACCCCCGCCCATTGACGTCAATAATGACGTATGTTCCCATAGTAACGCCAATAGGGACTT
TCCATTGACGTCAATGGGTGGAGTATTTACGGTAAACTGCCCACTTGGCAGTACATCAAGTGTATCATAT
GCCAAGTACGCCCCCTATTGACGTCAATGACGGTAAATGGCCCGCCTGGCATTATGCCCAGTACATGACC
TTATGGGACTTTCCTACTTGGCAGTACATCTACGTATTAGTCATCGCTATTACCATGGTGATGCGGTTTT
GGCAGTACATCAATGGGCGTGGATAGCGGTTTGACTCACGGGGATTTCCAAGTCTCCACCCCATTGACGT
CAATGGGAGTTTGTTTTGGCACCAAAATCAACGGGACTTTCCAAAATGTCGTAACAACTCCGCCCCATTG
ACGCAAATGGGCGGTAGGCGTGTACGGTGGGAGGTCTATATAAGCAGCGCGTTTTGCCTGTACTGGGTCT
CTCTGGTTAGACCAGATCTGAGCCTGGGAGCTCTCTGGCTAACTAGGGAACCCACTGCTTAAGCCTCAAT
AAAGCTTGCCTTGAGTGCTTCAAGTAGTGTGTGCCCGTCTGTTGTGTGACTCTGGTAACTAGAGATCCCT
CAGACCCTTTTAGTCAGTGTGGAAAATCTCTAGCAGTGGCGCCCGAACAGGGACTTGAAAGCGAAAGGGA
AACCAGAGGAGCTCTCTCGACGCAGGACTCGGCTTGCTGAAGCGCGCACGGCAAGAGGCGAGGGGCGGCG
ACTGGTGAGTACGCCAAAAATTTTGACTAGCGGAGGCTAGAAGGAGAGAGATGGGTGCGAGAGCGTCAGT
ATTAAGCGGGGGAGAATTAGATCGCGATGGGAAAAAATTCGGTTAAGGCCAGGGGGAAAGAAAAAATATA
AATTAAAACATATAGTATGGGCAAGCAGGGAGCTAGAACGATTCGCAGTTAATCCTGGCCTGTTAGAAAC
ATCAGAAGGCTGTAGACAAATACTGGGACAGCTACAACCATCCCTTCAGACAGGATCAGAAGAACTTAGA
TCATTATATAATACAGTAGCAACCCTCTATTGTGTGCATCAAAGGATAGAGATAAAAGACACCAAGGAAG
CTTTAGACAAGATAGAGGAAGAGCAAAACAAAAGTAAGACCACCGCACAGCAAGCGGCCGCTGATCTTCA
GACCTGGAGGAGGAGATATGAGGGACAATTGGAGAAGTGAATTATATAAATATAAAGTAGTAAAAATTGA
ACCATTAGGAGTAGCACCCACCAAGGCAAAGAGAAGAGTGGTGCAGAGAGAAAAAAGAGCAGTGGGAATA
GGAGCTTTGTTCCTTGGGTTCTTGGGAGCAGCAGGAAGCACTATGGGCGCAGCGTCAATGACGCTGACGG
TACAGGCCAGACAATTATTGTCTGGTATAGTGCAGCAGCAGAACAATTTGCTGAGGGCTATTGAGGCGCA
ACAGCATCTGTTGCAACTCACAGTCTGGGGCATCAAGCAGCTCCAGGCAAGAATCCTGGCTGTGGAAAGA
TACCTAAAGGATCAACAGCTCCTGGGGATTTGGGGTTGCTCTGGAAAACTCATTTGCACCACTGCTGTGC
CTTGGAATGCTAGTTGGAGTAATAAATCTCTGGAACAGATTTGGAATCACACGACCTGGATGGAGTGGGA
CAGAGAAATTAACAATTACACAAGCTTAATACACTCCTTAATTGAAGAATCGCAAAACCAGCAAGAAAAG
AATGAACAAGAATTATTGGAATTAGATAAATGGGCAAGTTTGTGGAATTGGTTTAACATAACAAATTGGC
TGTGGTATATAAAATTATTCATAATGATAGTAGGAGGCTTGGTAGGTTTAAGAATAGTTTTTGCTGTACT
TTCTATAGTGAATAGAGTTAGGCAGGGATATTCACCATTATCGTTTCAGACCCACCTCCCAACCCCGAGG
GGACCCGACAGGCCCGAAGGAATAGAAGAAGAAGGTGGAGAGAGAGACAGAGACAGATCCATTCGATTAG
TGAACGGATCGGCACTGCGTGCGCCAATTCTGCAGACAAATGGCAGTATTCATCCACAATTTTAAAAGAA
AAGGGGGGATTGGGGGGTACAGTGCAGGGGAAAGAATAGTAGACATAATAGCAACAGACATACAAACTAA
AGAATTACAAAAACAAATTACAAAAATTCAAAATTTTCGGGTTTATTACAGGGACAGCAGAGATCCAGTT
TGGTTAATTAATGCAAAGATGGATAAAGTTTTAAACAGAGAGGAATCTTTGCAGCTAATGGACCTTCTAG
GTCTTGAAAGGAGTGGGAATTGGCTCCGGTGCCCGTCAGTGGGCAGAGCGCACATCGCCCACAGTCCCCG
AGAAGTTGGGGGGAGGGGTCGGCAATTGAACCGGTGCCTAGAGAAGGTGGCGCGGGGTAAACTGGGAAAG
TGATGTCGTGTACTGGCTCCGCCTTTTTCCCGAGGGTGGGGGAGAACCGTATATAAGTGCAGTAGTCGCC
GTGAACGTTCTTTTTCGCAACGGGTTTGCCGCCAGAACACAGGTAAGTGCCGTGTGTGGTTCCCGCGGGC
CTGGCCTCTTTACGGGTTATGGCCCTTGCGTGCCTTGAATTACTTCCACTGGCTGCAGTACGTGATTCTT
GATCCCGAGCTTCGGGTTGGAAGTGGGTGGGAGAGTTCGAGGCCTTGCGCTTAAGGAGCCCCTTCGCCTC
GTGCTTGAGTTGAGGCCTGGCCTGGGCGCTGGGGCCGCCGCGTGCGAATCTGGTGGCACCTTCGCGCCTG
TCTCGCTGCTTTCGATAAGTCTCTAGCCATTTAAAATTTTTGATGACCTGCTGCGACGCTTTTTTTCTGG
CAAGATAGTCTTGTAAATGCGGGCCAAGATCTGCACACTGGTATTTCGGTTTTTGGGGCCGCGGGCGGCG
ACGGGGCCCGTGCGTCCCAGCGCACATGTTCGGCGAGGCGGGGCCTGCGAGCGCGGCCACCGAGAATCGG
ACGGGGGTAGTCTCAAGCTGGCCGGCCTGCTCTGGTGCCTGGCCTCGCGCCGCCGTGTATCGCCCCGCCC
TGGGCGGCAAGGCTGGCCCGGTCGGCACCAGTTGCGTGAGCGGAAAGATGGCCGCTTCCCGGCCCTGCTG
CAGGGAGCTCAAAATGGAGGACGCGGCGCTCGGGAGAGCGGGCGGGTGAGTCACCCACACAAAGGAAAAG
GGCCTTTCCGTCCTCAGCCGTCGCTTCATGTGACTCCACGGAGTACCGGGCGCCGTCCAGGCACCTCGAT
TAGTTCTCGAGCTTTTGGAGTACGTCGTCTTTAGGTTGGGGGGAGGGGTTTTATGCGATGGAGTTTCCCC
ACACTGAGTGGGTGGAGACTGAAGTTAGGCCAGCTTGGCACTTGATGTAATTCTCCTTGGAATTTGCCCT
TTTTGAGTTTGGATCTTGGTTCATTCTCAAGCCTCAGACAGTGGTTCAAAGTTTTTTTCTTCCATTTCAG
GTGTCGTGACGTACGGCCACCATGGCTTCAAACTTTACTCAGTTCGTGCTCGTGGACAATGGTGGGACAG
GGGATGTGACAGTGGCTCCTTCTAATTTCGCTAATGGGGTGGCAGAGTGGATCAGCTCCAACTCACGGAG
CCAGGCCTACAAGGTGACATGCAGCGTCAGGCAGTCTAGTGCCCAGAAGAGAAAGTATACCATCAAGGTG
GAGGTCCCCAAAGTGGCTACCCAGACAGTGGGCGGAGTCGAACTGCCTGTCGCCGCTTGGAGGTCCTACC
TGAACATGGAGCTCACTATCCCAATTTTCGCTACCAATTCTGACTGTGAACTCATCGTGAAGGCAATGCA
GGGGCTCCTCAAAGACGGTAATCCTATCCCTTCCGCCATCGCCGCTAACTCAGGTATCTACAGCGCTGGA
GGAGGTGGAAGCGGAGGAGGAGGAAGCGGAGGAGGAGGTAGCGGACCTAAGAAAAAGAGGAAGGTGGCGG
CCGCTGGATCCCCTTCAGGGCAGATCAGCAACCAGGCCCTGGCTCTGGCCCCTAGCTCCGCTCCAGTGCT
GGCCCAGACTATGGTGCCCTCTAGTGCTATGGTGCCTCTGGCCCAGCCACCTGCTCCAGCCCCTGTGCTG
ACCCCAGGACCACCCCAGTCACTGAGCGCTCCAGTGCCCAAGTCTACACAGGCCGGCGAGGGGACTCTGA
GTGAAGCTCTGCTGCACCTGCAGTTCGACGCTGATGAGGACCTGGGAGCTCTGCTGGGGAACAGCACCGA
TCCCGGAGTGTTCACAGATCTGGCCTCCGTGGACAACTCTGAGTTTCAGCAGCTGCTGAATCAGGGCGTG
TCCATGTCTCATAGTACAGCCGAACCAATGCTGATGGAGTACCCCGAAGCCATTACCCGGCTGGTGACCG
GCAGCCAGCGGCCCCCCGACCCCGCTCCAACTCCCCTGGGAACCAGCGGCCTGCCTAATGGGCTGTCCGG
AGATGAAGACTTCTCAAGCATCGCTGATATGGACTTTAGTGCCCTGCTGTCACAGATTTCCTCTAGTGGG
CAGGGAGGAGGTGGAAGCGGCTTCAGCGTGGACACCAGTGCCCTGCTGGACCTGTTCAGCCCCTCGGTGA
CCGTGCCCGACATGAGCCTGCCTGACCTTGACAGCAGCCTGGCCAGTATCCAAGAGCTCCTGTCTCCCCA
GGAGCCCCCCAGGCCTCCCGAGGCAGAGAACAGCAGCCCGGATTCAGGGAAGCAGCTGGTGCACTACACA
GCGCAGCCGCTGTTCCTGCTGGACCCCGGCTCCGTGGACACCGGGAGCAACGACCTGCCGGTGCTGTTTG
AGCTGGGAGAGGGCTCCTACTTCTCCGAAGGGGACGGCTTCGCCGAGGACCCCACCATCTCCCTGCTGAC
AGGCTCGGAGCCTCCCAAAGCCAAGGACCCCACTGTCTCCGCTAGCGGCAGTGGAGAGGGCAGAGGAAGT
CTGCTAACATGCGGTGACGTCGAGGAGAATCCTGGCCCAGTGAGCAAGGGCGAGGAGCTGTTCACCGGGG
TGGTGCCCATCCTGGTCGAGCTGGACGGCGACGTAAACGGCCACAAGTTCAGCGTGTCCGGCGAGGGCGA
GGGCGATGCCACCTACGGCAAGCTGACCCTGAAGTTCATCTGCACCACCGGCAAGCTGCCCGTGCCCTGG
CCCACCCTCGTGACCACCCTGACCTACGGCGTGCAGTGCTTCAGCCGCTACCCCGACCACATGAAGCAGC
ACGACTTCTTCAAGTCCGCCATGCCCGAAGGCTACGTCCAGGAGCGCACCATCTTCTTCAAGGACGACGG
CAACTACAAGACCCGCGCCGAGGTGAAGTTCGAGGGCGACACCCTGGTGAACCGCATCGAGCTGAAGGGC
ATCGACTTCAAGGAGGACGGCAACATCCTGGGGCACAAGCTGGAGTACAACTACAACAGCCACAACGTCT
ATATCATGGCCGACAAGCAGAAGAACGGCATCAAGGTGAACTTCAAGATCCGCCACAACATCGAGGACGG
CAGCGTGCAGCTCGCCGACCACTACCAGCAGAACACCCCCATCGGCGACGGCCCCGTGCTGCTGCCCGAC
AACCACTACCTGAGCACCCAGTCCGCCCTGAGCAAAGACCCCAACGAGAAGCGCGATCACATGGTCCTGC
TGGAGTTCGTGACCGCCGCCGGGATCACTCTCGGCATGGACGAGCTGTACAAGTAAGAATTCGATATCAA
GCTTATCGATAATCAACCTCTGGATTACAAAATTTGTGAAAGATTGACTGGTATTCTTAACTATGTTGCT
CCTTTTACGCTATGTGGATACGCTGCTTTAATGCCTTTGTATCATGCTATTGCTTCCCGTATGGCTTTCA
TTTTCTCCTCCTTGTATAAATCCTGGTTGCTGTCTCTTTATGAGGAGTTGTGGCCCGTTGTCAGGCAACG
TGGCGTGGTGTGCACTGTGTTTGCTGACGCAACCCCCACTGGTTGGGGCATTGCCACCACCTGTCAGCTC
CTTTCCGGGACTTTCGCTTTCCCCCTCCCTATTGCCACGGCGGAACTCATCGCCGCCTGCCTTGCCCGCT
GCTGGACAGGGGCTCGGCTGTTGGGCACTGACAATTCCGTGGTGTTGTCGGGGAAATCATCGTCCTTTCC
TTGGCTGCTCGCCTGTGTTGCCACCTGGATTCTGCGCGGGACGTCCTTCTGCTACGTCCCTTCGGCCCTC
AATCCAGCGGACCTTCCTTCCCGCGGCCTGCTGCCGGCTCTGCGGCCTCTTCCGCGTCTTCGCCTTCGCC
CTCAGACGAGTCGGATCTCCCTTTGGGCCGCCTCCCCGCATCGATACCGTCGACCTCGAGACCTAGAAAA
ACATGGAGCAATCACAAGTAGCAATACAGCAGCTACCAATGCTGATTGTGCCTGGCTAGAAGCACAAGAG
GAGGAGGAGGTGGGTTTTCCAGTCACACCTCAGGTACCTTTAAGACCAATGACTTACAAGGCAGCTGTAG
ATCTTAGCCACTTTTTAAAAGAAAAGGGGGGACTGGAAGGGCTAATTCACTCCCAACGAAGACAAGATAT
CCTTGATCTGTGGATCTACCACACACAAGGCTACTTCCCTGATTGGCAGAACTACACACCAGGGCCAGGG
ATCAGATATCCACTGACCTTTGGATGGTGCTACAAGCTAGTACCAGTTGAGCAAGAGAAGGTAGAAGAAG
CCAATGAAGGAGAGAACACCCGCTTGTTACACCCTGTGAGCCTGCATGGGATGGATGACCCGGAGAGAGA
AGTATTAGAGTGGAGGTTTGACAGCCGCCTAGCATTTCATCACATGGCCCGAGAGCTGCATCCGGACTGT
ACTGGGTCTCTCTGGTTAGACCAGATCTGAGCCTGGGAGCTCTCTGGCTAACTAGGGAACCCACTGCTTA
AGCCTCAATAAAGCTTGCCTTGAGTGCTTCAAGTAGTGTGTGCCCGTCTGTTGTGTGACTCTGGTAACTA
GAGATCCCTCAGACCCTTTTAGTCAGTGTGGAAAATCTCTAGCAGGGCCCGTTTAAACCCGCTGATCAGC
CTCGACTGTGCCTTCTAGTTGCCAGCCATCTGTTGTTTGCCCCTCCCCCGTGCCTTCCTTGACCCTGGAA
GGTGCCACTCCCACTGTCCTTTCCTAATAAAATGAGGAAATTGCATCGCATTGTCTGAGTAGGTGTCATT
CTATTCTGGGGGGTGGGGTGGGGCAGGACAGCAAGGGGGAGGATTGGGAAGACAATAGCAGGCATGCTGG
GGATGCGGTGGGCTCTATGGCTTCTGAGGCGGAAAGAACCAGCTGGGGCTCTAGGGGGTATCCCC
[124 nt withheld, positions 7696-7819]
C
[91 nt withheld, positions 7821-7911]
A
[49 nt withheld, positions 7913-7961]
CCTTTGACGTTGGAGTCCACGTTCTTT
[37 nt withheld, positions 7989-8025]
ACCCTATCTCGGTCTATTCTTTTGATTTATAAGGGATTTTGCCGATTTCGGCCTATTGGTTAAAAAATGA
GCTGATTTAACAAAAATTTAACGCGAATTAATTCTGTGGAATGTGTGTCAGTTAGGGTGTGGAAAGTCCC
CAGGCTCCCCAGCAGGCAGAAGTATGCAAAGCATGCATCTCAATTAGTCAGCAACCAGGTGTGGAAAGTC
CCCAGGCTCCCCAGCAGGCAGAAGTATGCAAAGCATGCATCTCAATTAGTCAGCAACCATAGTCCCGCCC
CTAACTCCGCCCATCCCGCCCCTAACTCCGCCCAGTTCCGCCCATTCTCCGCCCCATGGCTGACTAATTT
TTTTTATTTATGCAGAGGCCGAGGCCGCCTCTGCCTCTGAGCTATTCCAGAAGTAGTGAGGAGGCTTTTT
TGGAGGCCTAGGCTTTTGCAAAAAGCTCCCGGGAGCTTGTATATCCATTTTCGGATCTGATCAGCACGTG
TTGACAATTAATCATCGGCATAGTATATCGGCATAGTATAATACGACAAGGTGAGGAACTAAACCATGGC
CAAGTTGACCAGTGCCGTTCCGGTGCTCACCGCGCGCGACGTCGCCGGAGCGGTCGAGTTCTGGACCGAC
CGGCTCGGGTTCTCCCGGGACTTCGTGGAGGACGACTTCGCCGGTGTGGTCCGGGACGACGTGACCCTGT
TCATCAGCGCGGTCCAGGACCAGGTGGTGCCGGACAACACCCTGGCCTGGGTGTGGGTGCGCGGCCTGGA
CGAGCTGTACGCCGAGTGGTCGGAGGTCGTGTCCACGAACTTCCGGGACGCCTCCGGGCCGGCCATGACC
GAGATCGGCGAGCAGCCGTGGGGGCGGGAGTTCGCCCTGCGCGACCCGGCCGGCAACTGCGTGCACTTCG
TGGCCGAGGAGCAGGACTGACACGTGCTACGAGATTTCGATTCCACCGCCGCCTTCTATGAAAGGTTGGG
CTTCGGAATCGTTTTCCGGGACGCCGGCTGGATGATCCTCCAGCGCGGGGATCTCATGCTGGAGTTCTTC
GCCCACCCCAACTTGTTTATTGCAGCTTATAATGGTTACAAATAAAGCAATAGCATCACAAATTTCACAA
ATAAAGCATTTTTTTCACTGCATTCTAGTTGTGGTTTGTCCAAACTCATCAATGTATCTTATCATGTCTG
TATACCGTCGACCTCTAGCTAGAGCTTGGCGTAATCATGGTCATAGCTGTTTCCTGTGTGAAATTGTTAT
CCGCTCACAATTCCACACAACATACGAGCCGGAAGCATAAAGTGTAAAGCCTGGGGTGCCTAATGAGTGA
GCTAACTCACATTAATTGCGTTGCGCTCACTGCCCGCTTTCCAGTCGGGAAACCTGTCGTGCCAGCTGCA
TTAATGAATCGGCCAACGCGCGGGGAGAGGCGGTTTGCGTATTGGGCGCTCTTCCGCTTCCTCGCTCACT
GACTCGCTGCGCTCGGTCGTTCGGCTGCGGCGAGCGGTATCAGCTCACTCAAAGGCGGTAATACGGTTAT
CCACAGAATCAGGGGATAACGCAGGAAAGAACATGTGAGCAAAAGGCCAGCAAAAGGCCAGGAACCGTAA
AAAGGCCGCGTTGCTGGCGTTTTTCCATAGGCTCCGCCCCCCTGACGAGCATCACAAAAATCGACGCTCA
AGTCAGAGGTGGCGAAACCCGACAGGACTATAAAGATACCAGGCGTTTCCCCCTGGAAGCTCCCTCGTGC
GCTCTCCTGTTCCGACCCTGCCGCTTACCGGATACCTGTCCGCCTTTCTCCCTTCGGGAAGCGTGGCGCT
TTCTCATAGCTCACGCTGTAGGTATCTCAGTTCGGTGTAGGTCGTTCGCTCCAAGCTGGGCTGTGTGCAC
GAACCCCCCGTTCAGCCCGACCGCTGCGCCTTATCCGGTAACTATCGTCTTGAGTCCAACCCGGTAAGAC
ACGACTTATCGCCACTGGCAGCAGCCACTGGTAACAGGATTAGCAGAGCGAGGTATGTAGGCGGTGCTAC
AGAGTTCTTGAAGTGGTGGCCTAACTACGGCTACACTAGAAGAACAGTATTTGGTATCTGCGCTCTGCTG
AAGCCAGTTACCTTCGGAAAAAGAGTTGGTAGCTCTTGATCCGGCAAACAAACCACCGCTGGTAGCGGTG
GTTTTTTTGTTTGCAAGCAGCAGATTACGCGCAGAAAAAAAGGATCTCAAGAAGATCCTTTGATCTTTTC
TACGGGGTCTGACGCTCAGTGGAACGAAAACTCACGTTAAGGGATTTTGGTCATGAGATTATCAAAAAGG
ATCTTCACCTAGATCCTTTTAAATTAAAAATGAAGTTTTAAATCAATCTAAAGTATATATGAGTAAACTT
GGTCTGACAGTTACCAATGCTTAATCAGTGAGGCACCTATCTCAGCGATCTGTCTATTTCGTTCATCCAT
AGTTGCCTGACTCCCCGTCGTGTAGATAACTACGATACGGGAGGGCTTACCATCTGGCCCCAGTGCTGCA
ATGATACCGCGAGACCCACGCTCACCGGCTCCAGATTTATCAGCAATAAACCAGCCAGCCGGAAGGGCCG
AGCGCAGAAGTGGTCCTGCAACTTTATCCGCCTCCATCCAGTCTATTAATTGTTGCCGGGAAGCTAGAGT
AAGTAGTTCGCCAGTTAATAGTTTGCGCAACGTTGTTGCCATTGCTACAGGCATCGTGGTGTCACGCTCG
TCGTTTGGTATGGCTTCATTCAGCTCCGGTTCCCAACGATCAAGGCGAGTTACATGATCCCCCATGTTGT
GCAAAAAAGCGGTTAGCTCCTTCGGTCCTCCGATCGTTGTCAGAAGTAAGTTGGCCGCAGTGTTATCACT
CATGGTTATGGCAGCACTGCATAATTCTCTTACTGTCATGCCATCCGTAAGATGCTTTTCTGTGACTGGT
GAGTACTCAACCAAGTCATTCTGAGAATAGTGTATGCGGCGACCGAGTTGCTCTTGCCCGGCGTCAATAC
GGGATAATACCGCGCCACATAGCAGAACTTTAAAAGTGCTCATCATTGGAAAACGTTCTTCGGGGCGAAA
ACTCTCAAGGATCTTACCGCTGTTGAGATCCAGTTCGATGTAACCCACTCGTGCACCCAACTGATCTTCA
GCATCTTTTACTTTCACCAGCGTTTCTGGGTGAGCAAAAACAGGAAGGCAAAATGCCGCAAAAAAGGGAA
TAAGGGCGACACGGAAATGTTGAATACTCATACTCTTCCTTTTTCAATATTATTGAAGCATTTATCAGGG
TTATTGTCTCATGAGCGGATACATATTTGAATGTATTTAGAAAAATAAACAAATAGGGGTTCCGCGCACA
TTTCCCCGAAAAGTGCCACCTGAC
