>Addgene plasmid #61423 | MS2-P65-HSF1_GFP | addgene partial sequence | sequence record 107943 | EGFP-N 5'-CGTCGCCGTCCAGCTCGACCAG-3'
CCGGTGAACAGCTCCTCGCCCTTGCTCACTGGGCCAGGATTCTCCTCGACGTCACCGCATGTTAGCAGAC
TTCCTCTGCCCTCTCCACTGCCGCTAGCGGAGACAGTGGGGTCCTTGGCTTTGGGAGGCTCCGAGCCTGT
CAGCAGGGAGATGGTGGGGTCCTCGGCGAAGCCGTCCCCTTCGGAGAAGTAGGAGCCCTCTCCCAGCTCA
AACAGCACCGGCAGGTCGTTGCTCCCGGTGTCCACGGAGCCGGGGTCCAGCAGGAACAGCGGCTGCGCTG
TGTAGTGCACCAGCTGCTTCCCTGAATCCGGGCTGCTGTTCTCTGCCTCGGGAGGCCTGGGGGGCTCCTG
GGGAGACAGGAGCTCTTGGATACTGGCCAGGCTGCTGTCAAGGTCAGGCAGGCTCATGTCGGGCACGGTC
ACCGAGGGGCTGAACAGGTCCAGCAGGGCACTGGTGTCCACGCTGAAGCCGCTTCCACCTCCTCCCTGCC
CACTAGAGGAAATCTGTGACAGCAGGGCACTAAAGTCCATATCAGCGATGCTTGAGAAGTCTTCATCTCC
GGACAGCCCATTAGGCAGGCCGCTGGTTCCCAGGGGAGTTGGAGCGGGGTCGGGGGGCCGCTGGCTGCCG
GTCACCAGCCGGGTAATGGCTTCGGGGTACTCCATCAGCATTGGTTCGGCTGTACTATGAGACATGGACA
CGCCCTGATTCAGCAGCTGCTGAAACTCAGAGTTGTCCACGGAGGCCAGATCTGTGAACACTCCGGGATC
GGTGCTGTTCCCCAGCAGAGCTCCCAGGTCCTCATCAGCGTCGAACTGCAGGTGCAGCAGAGCTTCACTC
AGAGTCCCCTCGCCGGCCTGTGTAGACTTGGGCACTGGAGCGCTCA
