>Addgene plasmid #61423 | MS2-P65-HSF1_GFP | addgene partial sequence | sequence record 107944 | EF1a-F 5'-TCAAGCCTCAGACAGTGGTTC-3'
CATTTCAGGTGTCGTGACGTACGGCCACCATGGCTTCAAACTTTACTCAGTTCGTGCTCGTGGACAATGG
TGGGACAGGGGATGTGACAGTGGCTCCTTCTAATTTCGCTAATGGGGTGGCAGAGTGGATCAGCTCCAAC
TCACGGAGCCAGGCCTACAAGGTGACATGCAGCGTCAGGCAGTCTAGTGCCCAGAAGAGAAAGTATACCA
TCAAGGTGGAGGTCCCCAAAGTGGCTACCCAGACAGTGGGCGGAGTCGAACTGCCTGTCGCCGCTTGGAG
GTCCTACCTGAACATGGAGCTCACTATCCCAATTTTCGCTACCAATTCTGACTGTGAACTCATCGTGAAG
GCAATGCAGGGGCTCCTCAAAGACGGTAATCCTATCCCTTCCGCCATCGCCGCTAACTCAGGTATCTACA
GCGCTGGAGGAGGTGGAAGCGGAGGAGGAGGAAGCGGAGGAGGAGGTAGCGGACCTAAGAAAAAGAGGAA
GGTGGCGGCCGCTGGATCCCCTTCAGGGCAGATCAGCAACCAGGCCCTGGCTCTGGCCCCTAGCTCCGCT
CCAGTGCTGGCCCAGACTATGGTGCCCTCTAGTGCTATGGTGCCTCTGGCCCAGCCACCTGCTCCAGCCC
CTGTGCTGACCCCAGGACCACCCCAGTCACTGAGCGCTCCAGTGCCCAAGTCTACACAGGCCGGCGAGGG
GACTCTGAGTGAAGCTCTGCTGCACCTGCAGTTCGACGCTGATGAGGACCTGGGAGCTCTGCTGGGGAAC
AGCACCGATCCCGGAGTGTTCACAGATCTGGCCTCCGTGGACAACTCTGAGTTTCAGCAGCTGCTGAATC
AGGGCGTGTCCATGTCTCATAGTACAGCCGAACCAATGCTGATGGAGTACCCCGAAGCCATTACCCGGCT
GGTGACCGGCAGCCAGCGGCCCCCCGACCCCGCTCCAACTCCCCTGGGAA
